Addgene plasmid #162113: pEpicVector3mC_Puro-T2A-mCherry-StrepTagII-HA-AU1
Purpose: mCherry linked to 3 tags on the C-terminus as barcodes. Puromycin resistant.
Depositing lab: Julien Sage. Depositing organization: Stanford University. Publication: Spatial epitope barcoding reveals clonal tumor patch behaviors. Rovira-Clave X, Drainas AP, Jiang S, Bai Y, Baron M, Zhu B, Dallas AE, Lee MC, Chu TP, Holzem A, Ayyagari R, Bhattacharya D, McCaffrey EF, Greenwald NF, Markovic M, Coles GL, Angelo M, Bassik MC, Sage J, Nolan GP. Cancer Cell. 2022 Nov 14;40(11):1423-1439.e11. doi: 10.1016/j.ccell.2022.09.014. Epub 2022 Oct 13. PubMed 36240778.
Backbone
  Vector backbone: pLV
  Backbone manufacturer: Vectorbuilder
  Vector type: Lentiviral
  Selectable markers: Puromycin
Growth in bacteria
  Bacterial resistance: Ampicillin, 100 μg/mL
  Growth temperature: 37°C
  Growth strain: NEB Stable
  Copy number: High Copy
Gene/Insert
  Gene/Insert name: Puromycin resistant; mCherry linked to StrepTagII-HA-AU1 (alt name: mC-3-SHA)
  Species: Synthetic
  Mutation: WT
  Promoter: EF1A
  Tag / fusion protein: StrepTagII-HA-AU1 (C terminal on insert)
  Cloning method: Unknown
  Sequencing primers: 3′ aaaggagctgacaggtggtg
Terms and licenses: Academic/Nonprofit Terms; Industry Terms: Not Available to Industry
Depositor comments: #15 out of 20 mCherry tagged combinations . Please visit https://doi.org/10.1101/2021.06.29.449991 for bioRxiv preprint.
How to cite: pEpicVector3mC_Puro-T2A-mCherry-StrepTagII-HA-AU1 was a gift from Julien Sage (Addgene plasmid # 162113 ; http://n2t.net/addgene:162113 ; RRID:Addgene_162113)
