[The description below was written by a language model from this plasmid's Addgene catalogue record and pLannotate feature annotations shown in this document.]
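Description:
pEpicVector3mC_Puro-T2A-mCherry-StrepTagII-HA-AU1 is a third-generation-style, self-inactivating HIV-1 lentiviral transfer plasmid built on a commercial pLV backbone. It is maintained in E. coli through a high-copy ColE1/pUC origin and an ampicillin resistance gene (β-lactamase), and the backbone also carries an f1 origin, an SV40 origin and remnants of lac and phage promoter elements. The viral portion begins with an RSV promoter fused to a truncated 5' LTR, which drives production of the genomic RNA in packaging cells. This is followed by the Ψ packaging signal with a partial gag sequence, the Rev response element for nuclear export, and the cPPT/CTS. A WPRE enhances expression downstream of the cargo. The ΔU3 3' LTR inactivates the viral promoter after integration, and an SV40 polyadenylation signal follows it.

The payload, flanked by Gateway attB recombination sites left over from assembly, is a single open reading frame driven by the human EF1A promoter with its intron. It encodes puromycin N-acetyltransferase, a T2A ribosomal-skipping peptide and mCherry, so that transduced mammalian cells produce separate drug-resistance and red fluorescent proteins from one transcript. According to the catalogue entry, mCherry carries three short epitope tags at its C-terminus (StrepTagII, HA and AU1). These were not individually annotated in the feature table, although unannotated sequence lies between mCherry and attB2. The tag triplet serves as a protein-level barcode. This construct is number 15 of 20 mCherry-tagged combinations designed for epitope barcoding, in which antibody detection of tag combinations identifies clonal cell populations, as applied to spatial analysis of tumor clones.
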