Features (pLannotate 1.2.2; 32 found; start..end, strand, type, name):
     20..231     +  promoter       EF-1α core promoter: core promoter for human elongation factor EF-1α
    232..341     +  intron         EF-1α intron A (fragment): intron upstream of the start codon of human EF-1α
    967..1170    +  intron         EF-1α intron A: truncated intron upstream of the start codon of human EF-1α
   1179..1203    +  protein_bind   attB1: mutant version of attB; recombination site for the Gateway® BP reaction BP Clonase™
   1210..1806    +  CDS            PuroR (fragment): puromycin N-acetyltransferase; pac from Streptomyces; confers resistance to puromycin
   1816..1869    +  CDS            T2A: 2A peptide from Thosea asigna virus capsid protein Eukaryotic ribosomes fail to insert a peptide bond between the Gly and Pro residues, yielding separate polypeptides.
   1870..2577    +  CDS            mCherry: mCherry is a basic (constitutively fluorescent) red fluorescent protein published in 2004, derived from Discosoma sp.. It is reported to be a very rapidly-maturing monomer with low acid sensitivity.
   2683..2707    -  protein_bind   attB2: mutant version of attB; recombination site for the Gateway® BP reaction BP Clonase™
   2725..3313    +  misc_feature   WPRE: woodchuck hepatitis virus posttranscriptional regulatory element
   3380..3399    +  misc_feature   cPPT/CTS (fragment): central polypurine tract and central termination sequence of HIV-1
   3401..3634    +  LTR            3' LTR (ΔU3): self-inactivating 3' long terminal repeat (LTR) from HIV-1
   3706..3827    +  polyA_signal   SV40 poly(A) signal: SV40 polyadenylation signal
   3867..4002    +  rep_origin     SV40 ori: SV40 origin of replication
   4023..4041    -  promoter       T7 promoter: promoter for bacteriophage T7 RNA polymerase
   4049..4204    +  CDS            lacZα (fragment): LacZα fragment of β-galactosidase; lacZ fragment
   4209..4637    +  rep_origin     f1 ori (sequence partly withheld): f1 bacteriophage origin of replication; arrow indicates direction of (+) strand synthesis
   4690..4794    +  promoter       AmpR promoter: bla
   4795..5655    +  CDS            AmpR: β-lactamase; bla; confers resistance to ampicillin, carbenicillin, and related antibiotics
   5826..6414    +  rep_origin     ori: high-copy-number ColE1/pMB1/pBR322/pUC origin of replication
   6597..6689    +  CDS            lacI (fragment): lac repressor; lacI; The lac repressor binds to the lac operator to inhibit transcription in E. coli. This inhibition can be relieved by adding lactose or isopropyl-β-D-thiogalactopyranoside (IPTG).
   6702..6723    +  protein_bind   CAP binding site: CAP binding activates transcription in the presence of cAMP. E. coli catabolite activator protein
   6738..6768    +  promoter       lac promoter: promoter for the E. coli lac operon
   6776..6792    +  protein_bind   lac operator: The lac repressor binds to the lac operator to inhibit transcription in E. coli. This inhibition can be relieved by adding lactose or isopropyl-β-D-thiogalactopyranoside (IPTG). lac repressor encoded by lacI
   6837..6855    +  promoter       T3 promoter: promoter for bacteriophage T3 RNA polymerase
   6883..7109    +  promoter       RSV promoter: Rous sarcoma virus enhancer/promoter
   7110..7290    +  LTR            5' LTR (truncated): truncated 5' long terminal repeat (LTR) from HIV-1
   7337..7462    +  misc_feature   HIV-1 Ψ: packaging signal of human immunodeficiency virus type 1
   7446..7809    +  CDS            HIV-1 gag (fragment): gag protein from human immunodeficiency virus 1; gag
   7955..8188    +  misc_feature   RRE: The Rev response element (RRE) of HIV-1 allows for Rev-dependent mRNA export from the nucleus to the cytoplasm.
   8565..8665    +  CDS            Rev (fragment): human immunodeficiency virus 1 (HIV-1) Rev protein; rev; enhances nuclear export of unspliced and incompletely spliced viral mRNAs
   8683..8800    +  misc_feature   cPPT/CTS: central polypurine tract and central termination sequence of HIV-1
   8818..8838    +  protein_bind   attB4: mutant version of attB; core recombination site for the Gateway® BP reaction BP Clonase™
>Addgene plasmid #162113 | pEpicVector3mC_Puro-T2A-mCherry-StrepTagII-HA-AU1 | addgene full sequence | sequence record 318304 | Addgene NGS Result
GGCTCCGGTGCCCGTCAGTGGGCAGAGCGCACATCGCCCACAGTCCCCGAGAAGTTGGGGGGAGGGGTCG
GCAATTGAACCGGTGCCTAGAGAAGGTGGCGCGGGGTAAACTGGGAAAGTGATGTCGTGTACTGGCTCCG
CCTTTTTCCCGAGGGTGGGGGAGAACCGTATATAAGTGCAGTAGTCGCCGTGAACGTTCTTTTTCGCAAC
GGGTTTGCCGCCAGAACACAGGTAAGTGCCGTGTGTGGTTCCCGCGGGCCTGGCCTCTTTACGGGTTATG
GCCCTTGCGTGCCTTGAATTACTTCCACCTGGCTGCAGTACGTGATTCTTGATCCCGAGCTTCGGGTTGG
AAGTGGGTGGGAGAGTTCGAGGCCTTGCGCTTAAGGAGCCCCTTCGCCTCGTGCTTGAGTTGAGGCCTGG
CCTGGGCGCTGGGGCCGCCGCGTGCGAATCTGGTGGCACCTTCGCGCCTGTCTCGCTGCTTTCGATAAGT
CTCTAGCCATTTAAAATTTTTGATGACCTGCTGCGACGCTTTTTTTCTGGCAAGATAGTCTTGTAAATGC
GGGCCAAGATCTGCACACTGGTATTTCGGTTTTTGGGGCCGCGGGCGGCGACGGGGCCCGTGCGTCCCAG
CGCACATGTTCGGCGAGGCGGGGCCTGCGAGCGCGGCCACCGAGAATCGGACGGGGGTAGTCTCAAGCTG
GCCGGCCTGCTCTGGTGCCTGGTCTCGCGCCGCCGTGTATCGCCCCGCCCTGGGCGGCAAGGCTGGCCCG
GTCGGCACCAGTTGCGTGAGCGGAAAGATGGCCGCTTCCCGGCCCTGCTGCAGGGAGCTCAAAATGGAGG
ACGCGGCGCTCGGGAGAGCGGGCGGGTGAGTCACCCACACAAAGGAAAAGGGCCTTTCCGTCCTCAGCCG
TCGCTTCATGTGACTCCACGGAGTACCGGGCGCCGTCCAGGCACCTCGATTAGTTCTCGAGCTTTTGGAG
TACGTCGTCTTTAGGTTGGGGGGAGGGGTTTTATGCGATGGAGTTTCCCCACACTGAGTGGGTGGAGACT
GAAGTTAGGCCAGCTTGGCACTTGATGTAATTCTCCTTGGAATTTGCCCTTTTTGAGTTTGGATCTTGGT
TCATTCTCAAGCCTCAGACAGTGGTTCAAAGTTTTTTTCTTCCATTTCAGGTGTCGTGACAAGTTTGTAC
AAAAAAGCAGGCTGCCACCATGACCGAGTACAAGCCCACGGTGCGCCTCGCCACCCGCGACGACGTCCCC
AGGGCCGTACGCACCCTCGCCGCCGCGTTCGCCGACTACCCCGCCACGCGCCACACCGTCGATCCGGACC
GCCACATCGAGCGGGTCACCGAGCTGCAAGAACTCTTCCTCACGCGCGTCGGGCTCGACATCGGCAAGGT
GTGGGTCGCGGACGACGGCGCCGCGGTGGCGGTCTGGACCACGCCGGAGAGCGTCGAAGCGGGGGCGGTG
TTCGCCGAGATCGGCCCGCGCATGGCCGAGTTGAGCGGTTCCCGGCTGGCCGCGCAGCAACAGATGGAAG
GCCTCCTGGCGCCGCACCGGCCCAAGGAGCCCGCGTGGTTCCTGGCCACCGTCGGCGTCTCGCCCGACCA
CCAGGGCAAGGGTCTGGGCAGCGCCGTCGTGCTCCCCGGAGTGGAGGCGGCCGAGCGCGCCGGGGTGCCC
GCCTTCCTGGAGACCTCCGCGCCCCGCAACCTCCCCTTCTACGAGCGGCTCGGCTTCACCGTCACCGCCG
ACGTCGAGGTGCCCGAAGGACCGCGCACCTGGTGCATGACCCGCAAGCCCGGTGCCGGAAGCGGAGAGGG
CAGGGGAAGTCTTCTAACATGCGGGGACGTGGAGGAAAATCCCGGCCCCATGGTGAGCAAGGGCGAGGAG
GATAACATGGCCATCATCAAGGAGTTCATGCGCTTCAAGGTGCACATGGAGGGCTCCGTGAACGGCCACG
AGTTCGAGATCGAGGGCGAGGGCGAGGGCCGCCCCTACGAGGGCACCCAGACCGCCAAGCTGAAGGTGAC
CAAGGGTGGCCCCCTGCCCTTCGCCTGGGACATCCTGTCCCCTCAGTTCATGTACGGCTCCAAGGCCTAC
GTGAAGCACCCCGCCGACATCCCCGACTACTTGAAGCTGTCCTTCCCCGAGGGCTTCAAGTGGGAGCGCG
TGATGAACTTCGAGGACGGCGGCGTGGTGACCGTGACCCAGGACTCCTCCCTGCAGGACGGCGAGTTCAT
CTACAAGGTGAAGCTGCGCGGCACCAACTTCCCCTCCGACGGCCCCGTAATGCAGAAGAAGACCATGGGC
TGGGAGGCCTCCTCCGAGCGGATGTACCCCGAGGACGGCGCCCTGAAGGGCGAGATCAAGCAGAGGCTGA
AGCTGAAGGACGGCGGCCACTACGACGCTGAGGTCAAGACCACCTACAAGGCCAAGAAGCCCGTGCAGCT
GCCCGGCGCCTACAACGTCAACATCAAGTTGGACATCACCTCCCACAACGAGGACTACACCATCGTGGAA
CAGTACGAACGCGCCGAGGGCCGCCACTCCACCGGCGGCATGGACGAGCTGTACAAGGGTGGCAGCGGCG
GCGGCGGCTCTGGCGGCAACTGGAGCCACCCCCAGTTCGAGAAGTACCCCTACGACGTGCCCGACTACGC
CGACACCTACAGATACATCTAAACCCAGCTTTCTTGTACAAAGTGGTGATAATCGAATTCCGATAATCAA
CCTCTGGATTACAAAATTTGTGAAAGATTGACTGGTATTCTTAACTATGTTGCTCCTTTTACGCTATGTG
GATACGCTGCTTTAATGCCTTTGTATCATGCTATTGCTTCCCGTATGGCTTTCATTTTCTCCTCCTTGTA
TAAATCCTGGTTGCTGTCTCTTTATGAGGAGTTGTGGCCCGTTGTCAGGCAACGTGGCGTGGTGTGCACT
GTGTTTGCTGACGCAACCCCCACTGGTTGGGGCATTGCCACCACCTGTCAGCTCCTTTCCGGGACTTTCG
CTTTCCCCCTCCCTATTGCCACGGCGGAACTCATCGCCGCCTGCCTTGCCCGCTGCTGGACAGGGGCTCG
GCTGTTGGGCACTGACAATTCCGTGGTGTTGTCGGGGAAGCTGACGTCCTTTCCATGGCTGCTCGCCTGT
GTTGCCACCTGGATTCTGCGCGGGACGTCCTTCTGCTACGTCCCTTCGGCCCTCAATCCAGCGGACCTTC
CTTCCCGCGGCCTGCTGCCGGCTCTGCGGCCTCTTCCGCGTCTTCGCCTTCGCCCTCAGACGAGTCGGAT
CTCCCTTTGGGCCGCCTCCCCGCATCGGGAATTCCCGCGGTTCGCTTTAAGACCAATGACTTACAAGGCA
GCTGTAGATCTTAGCCACTTTTTAAAAGAAAAGGGGGGACTGGAAGGGCTAATTCACTCCCAACGAAGAC
AAGATCTGCTTTTTGCTTGTACTGGGTCTCTCTGGTTAGACCAGATCTGAGCCTGGGAGCTCTCTGGCTA
ACTAGGGAACCCACTGCTTAAGCCTCAATAAAGCTTGCCTTGAGTGCTTCAAGTAGTGTGTGCCCGTCTG
TTGTGTGACTCTGGTAACTAGAGATCCCTCAGACCCTTTTAGTCAGTGTGGAAAATCTCTAGCAGTAGTA
GTTCATGTCATCTTATTATTCAGTATTTATAACTTGCAAAGAAATGAATATCAGAGAGTGAGAGGAACTT
GTTTATTGCAGCTTATAATGGTTACAAATAAAGCAATAGCATCACAAATTTCACAAATAAAGCATTTTTT
TCACTGCATTCTAGTTGTGGTTTGTCCAAACTCATCAATGTATCTTATCATGTCTGGCTCTAGCTATCCC
GCCCCTAACTCCGCCCATCCCGCCCCTAACTCCGCCCAGTTCCGCCCATTCTCCGCCCCATGGCTGACTA
ATTTTTTTTATTTATGCAGAGGCCGAGGCCGCCTCGGCCTCTGAGCTATTCCAGAAGTAGTGAGGAGGCT
TTTTTGGAGGCCTAGGGACGTACCCAATTCGCCCTATAGTGAGTCGTATTACGCGCGCTCACTGGCCGTC
GTTTTACAACGTCGTGACTGGGAAAACCCTGGCGTTACCCAACTTAATCGCCTTGCAGCACATCCCCCTT
TCGCCAGCTGGCGTAATAGCGAAGAGGCCCGCACCGATCGCCCTTCCCAACAGTTGCGCAGCCTGAATGG
CGAATGGG
[124 nt withheld, positions 4209-4332]
C
[91 nt withheld, positions 4334-4424]
A
[49 nt withheld, positions 4426-4474]
CCTTTGACGTTGGAGTCCACGTTCTTT
[37 nt withheld, positions 4502-4538]
ACCCTATCTCGGTCTATTCTTTTGATTTATAAGGGATTTTGCCGATTTCGGCCTATTGGTTAAAAAATGA
GCTGATTTAACAAAAATTTAACGCGAATTTTAACAAAATATTAACGCTTACAATTTAGGTGGCACTTTTC
GGGGAAATGTGCGCGGAACCCCTATTTGTTTATTTTTCTAAATACATTCAAATATGTATCCGCTCATGAG
ACAATAACCCTGATAAATGCTTCAATAATATTGAAAAAGGAAGAGTATGAGTATTCAACATTTCCGTGTC
GCCCTTATTCCCTTTTTTGCGGCATTTTGCCTTCCTGTTTTTGCTCACCCAGAAACGCTGGTGAAAGTAA
AAGATGCTGAAGATCAGTTGGGTGCACGAGTGGGTTACATCGAACTGGATCTCAACAGCGGTAAGATCCT
TGAGAGTTTTCGCCCCGAAGAACGTTTTCCAATGATGAGCACTTTTAAAGTTCTGCTATGTGGCGCGGTA
TTATCCCGTATTGACGCCGGGCAAGAGCAACTCGGTCGCCGCATACACTATTCTCAGAATGACTTGGTTG
AGTACTCACCAGTCACAGAAAAGCATCTTACGGATGGCATGACAGTAAGAGAATTATGCAGTGCTGCCAT
AACCATGAGTGATAACACTGCGGCCAACTTACTTCTGACAACGATCGGAGGACCGAAGGAGCTAACCGCT
TTTTTGCACAACATGGGGGATCATGTAACTCGCCTTGATCGTTGGGAACCGGAGCTGAATGAAGCCATAC
CAAACGACGAGCGTGACACCACGATGCCTGTAGCAATGGCAACAACGTTGCGCAAACTATTAACTGGCGA
ACTACTTACTCTAGCTTCCCGGCAACAATTAATAGACTGGATGGAGGCGGATAAAGTTGCAGGACCACTT
CTGCGCTCGGCCCTTCCGGCTGGCTGGTTTATTGCTGATAAATCTGGAGCCGGTGAGCGTGGGTCTCGCG
GTATCATTGCAGCACTGGGGCCAGATGGTAAGCCCTCCCGTATCGTAGTTATCTACACGACGGGGAGTCA
GGCAACTATGGATGAACGAAATAGACAGATCGCTGAGATAGGTGCCTCACTGATTAAGCATTGGTAACTG
TCAGACCAAGTTTACTCATATATACTTTAGATTGATTTAAAACTTCATTTTTAATTTAAAAGGATCTAGG
TGAAGATCCTTTTTGATAATCTCATGACCAAAATCCCTTAACGTGAGTTTTCGTTCCACTGAGCGTCAGA
CCCCGTAGAAAAGATCAAAGGATCTTCTTGAGATCCTTTTTTTCTGCGCGTAATCTGCTGCTTGCAAACA
AAAAAACCACCGCTACCAGCGGTGGTTTGTTTGCCGGATCAAGAGCTACCAACTCTTTTTCCGAAGGTAA
CTGGCTTCAGCAGAGCGCAGATACCAAATACTGTTCTTCTAGTGTAGCCGTAGTTAGGCCACCACTTCAA
GAACTCTGTAGCACCGCCTACATACCTCGCTCTGCTAATCCTGTTACCAGTGGCTGCTGCCAGTGGCGAT
AAGTCGTGTCTTACCGGGTTGGACTCAAGACGATAGTTACCGGATAAGGCGCAGCGGTCGGGCTGAACGG
GGGGTTCGTGCACACAGCCCAGCTTGGAGCGAACGACCTACACCGAACTGAGATACCTACAGCGTGAGCT
ATGAGAAAGCGCCACGCTTCCCGAAGAGAGAAAGGCGGACAGGTATCCGGTAAGCGGCAGGGTCGGAACA
GGAGAGCGCACGAGGGAGCTTCCAGGGGGAAACGCCTGGTATCTTTATAGTCCTGTCGGGTTTCGCCACC
TCTGACTTGAGCGTCGATTTTTGTGATGCTCGTCAGGGGGGCGGAGCCTATGGAAAAACGCCAGCAACGC
GGCCTTTTTACGGTTCCTGGCCTTTTGCTGGCCTTTTGCTCACATGTTCTTTCCTGCGTTATCCCCTGAT
TCTGTGGATAACCGTATTACCGCCTTTGAGTGAGCTGATACCGCTCGCCGCAGCCGAACGACCGAGCGCA
GCGAGTCAGTGAGCGAGGAAGCGGAAGAGCGCCCAATACGCAAACCGCCTCTCCCCGCGCGTTGGCCGAT
TCATTAATGCAGCTGGCACGACAGGTTTCCCGACTGGAAAGCGGGCAGTGAGCGCAACGCAATTAATGTG
AGTTAGCTCACTCATTAGGCACCCCAGGCTTTACACTTTATGCTTCCGGCTCGTATGTTGTGTGGAATTG
TGAGCGGATAACAATTTCACACAGGAAACAGCTATGACCATGATTACGCCAAGCGCGCAATTAACCCTCA
CTAAAGGGAACAAAAGCTGGAGCTGCAAGCTTAATGTAGTCTTATGCAATACTCTTGTAGTCTTGCAACA
TGGTAACGATGAGTTAGCAACATGCCTTACAAGGAGAGAAAAAGCACCGTGCATGCCGATTGGTGGAAGT
AAGGTGGTACGATCGTGCCTTATTAGGAAGGCAACAGACGGGTCTGACATGGATTGGACGAACCACTGAA
TTGCCGCATTGCAGAGATATTGTATTTAAGTGCCTAGCTCGATACATAAACGGGTCTCTCTGGTTAGACC
AGATCTGAGCCTGGGAGCTCTCTGGCTAACTAGGGAACCCACTGCTTAAGCCTCAATAAAGCTTGCCTTG
AGTGCTTCAAGTAGTGTGTGCCCGTCTGTTGTGTGACTCTGGTAACTAGAGATCCCTCAGACCCTTTTAG
TCAGTGTGGAAAATCTCTAGCAGTGGCGCCCGAACAGGGACTTGAAAGCGAAAGGGAAACCAGAGGAGCT
CTCTCGACGCAGGACTCGGCTTGCTGAAGCGCGCACGGCAAGAGGCGAGGGGCGGCGACTGGTGAGTACG
CCAAAAATTTTGACTAGCGGAGGCTAGAAGGAGAGAGATGGGTGCGAGAGCGTCAGTATTAAGCGGGGGA
GAATTAGATCGCGATGGGAAAAAATTCGGTTAAGGCCAGGGGGAAAGAAAAAATATAAATTAAAACATAT
AGTATGGGCAAGCAGGGAGCTAGAACGATTCGCAGTTAATCCTGGCCTGTTAGAAACATCAGAAGGCTGT
AGACAAATACTGGGACAGCTACAACCATCCCTTCAGACAGGATCAGAAGAACTTAGATCATTATATAATA
CAGTAGCAACCCTCTATTGTGTGCATCAAAGGATAGAGATAAAAGACACCAAGGAAGCTTTAGACAAGAT
AGAGGAAGAGCAAAACAAAAGTAAGACCACCGCACAGCAAGCGGCCGCTGATCTTCAGACCTGGAGGAGG
AGATATGAGGGACAATTGGAGAAGTGAATTATATAAATATAAAGTAGTAAAAATTGAACCATTAGGAGTA
GCACCCACCAAGGCAAAGAGAAGAGTGGTGCAGAGAGAAAAAAGAGCAGTGGGAATAGGAGCTTTGTTCC
TTGGGTTCTTGGGAGCAGCAGGAAGCACTATGGGCGCAGCGTCAATGACGCTGACGGTACAGGCCAGACA
ATTATTGTCTGGTATAGTGCAGCAGCAGAACAATTTGCTGAGGGCTATTGAGGCGCAACAGCATCTGTTG
CAACTCACAGTCTGGGGCATCAAGCAGCTCCAGGCAAGAATCCTGGCTGTGGAAAGATACCTAAAGGATC
AACAGCTCCTGGGGATTTGGGGTTGCTCTGGAAAACTCATTTGCACCACTGCTGTGCCTTGGAATGCTAG
TTGGAGTAATAAATCTCTGGAACAGATTTGGAATCACACGACCTGGATGGAGTGGGACAGAGAAATTAAC
AATTACACAAGCTTAATACACTCCTTAATTGAAGAATCGCAAAACCAGCAAGAAAAGAATGAACAAGAAT
TATTGGAATTAGATAAATGGGCAAGTTTGTGGAATTGGTTTAACATAACAAATTGGCTGTGGTATATAAA
ATTATTCATAATGATAGTAGGAGGCTTGGTAGGTTTAAGAATAGTTTTTGCTGTACTTTCTATAGTGAAT
AGAGTTAGGCAGGGATATTCACCATTATCGTTTCAGACCCACCTCCCAACCCCGAGGGGACCCGACAGGC
CCGAAGGAATAGAAGAAGAAGGTGGAGAGAGAGACAGAGACAGATCCATTCGATTAGTGAACGGATCTCG
ACGGTATCGCTAGCTTTTAAAAGAAAAGGGGGGATTGGGGGGTACAGTGCAGGGGAAAGAATAGTAGACA
TAATAGCAACAGACATACAAACTAAAGAATTACAAAAACAAATTACAAAAATTCAAAATTTTACTAGTGA
TTATCGGATCAACTTTGTATAGAAAAGTTG
